Addgene plasmid #129064: pSpdCas9-huTET1CD-T2A-mCherry(PX458)-SgmouseTSDR-12
Purpose: targeted DNA demethylation_mouse_TSDR, expression of dCas9-huTET1CD-T2A-mCherry and sgRNA12 targeting mouse TSDR
Depositing lab: Julia K Polansky. Depositing organization: Charite Universitaetsmedizin Berlin. Publication: Targeted De-Methylation of the FOXP3-TSDR Is Sufficient to Induce Physiological FOXP3 Expression but Not a Functional Treg Phenotype. Kressler C, Gasparoni G, Nordstrom K, Hamo D, Salhab A, Dimitropoulos C, Tierling S, Reinke P, Volk HD, Walter J, Hamann A, Polansky JK. Front Immunol. 2021 Jan 7;11:609891. doi: 10.3389/fimmu.2020.609891. eCollection 2020. PubMed 33488615.
Backbone
  Vector backbone: PX458
  Backbone manufacturer: Feng Zhang (Addgene plasmid # 48138)
  Vector type: Mammalian Expression
Growth in bacteria
  Bacterial resistance: Ampicillin, 100 μg/mL
  Growth temperature: 37°C
  Growth strain: DH5alpha
  Copy number: Unknown
Gene/Insert
  Gene/Insert name: dCas9-huTET1CD, SgRNA12 (mouseTSDR) (alt name: dCas9-huTET1CD-T2A-mCherry)
  gRNA/shRNA sequence: CTTCTAAGAAACAGTCAAAC
  Species: Synthetic
  Mutation: dCas9 (D10A;H840A)
  Promoter: CbH (for dCas9-huTET1CD-T2A-EGFP) U6 (for sgRNA)
  Tag / fusion protein: HA-Tag, NLS (N terminal on insert); T2A-mCherry (C terminal on backbone)
  Cloning method: Restriction Enzyme; 5′ cloning site Unknown (unknown if destroyed); 3′ cloning site Unknown (unknown if destroyed)
  Sequencing primers: 5′ SgRNA-cloning-site: hU6-F (GAGGGCCTATTTCCCATGATT)
Resource information
  A portion of this plasmid was derived from a plasmid made by: mCherry (BbsI removed) from Nicola Patron (Addgene plasmid # 50316); HA tag-NLS-dCas9 from Rudolf Jaenisch (Addgene plasmid # 48223); huTET1CD from Keith Joung (Addgene plasmid # 49236)
Terms and licenses: Academic/Nonprofit Terms; Industry Terms: Not Available to Industry
How to cite: pSpdCas9-huTET1CD-T2A-mCherry(PX458)-SgmouseTSDR-12 was a gift from Julia K Polansky (Addgene plasmid # 129064 ; http://n2t.net/addgene:129064 ; RRID:Addgene_129064)
