[The description below was written by a language model from this plasmid's Addgene catalogue record and pLannotate feature annotations shown in this document.]
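Description:
pSpdCas9-huTET1CD-T2A-mCherry(PX458)-SgmouseTSDR-12 is a mammalian expression plasmid of about 11.4 kb built on the PX458 all-in-one CRISPR backbone and repurposed for targeted DNA demethylation rather than genome cutting. It is propagated in E. coli through a high-copy ColE1/pUC-type origin with ampicillin selection (AmpR under its own bla promoter). It also retains a filamentous phage (f1/M13) origin and a single AAV2 ITR left over from the parental vector; with only one ITR annotated, nothing in the record suggests it is intended for AAV packaging.

The plasmid carries two expression units. A human U6 Pol III promoter drives a single guide RNA, made up of spacer number 12 directed at the mouse TSDR (per the associated publication, the Treg-specific demethylated region of Foxp3) fused to the S. pyogenes gRNA scaffold. Downstream, the CBh hybrid promoter (CMV enhancer, chicken β-actin promoter and hybrid intron) drives one open reading frame. This encodes an N-terminal HA tag and NLS, catalytically dead Cas9 (D10A; H840A), the human TET1 catalytic domain flanked by nucleoplasmin NLS fragments, then T2A and mCherry, and ends at a bGH polyadenylation signal. The guide recruits dCas9 to the TSDR without cleaving DNA. The tethered TET1 dioxygenase oxidises 5-methylcytosine, initiating local demethylation. The T2A peptide releases mCherry as a separate protein, so transfected cells can be identified or sorted by red fluorescence.

The catalogue promoter field mentions EGFP, but the plasmid name and both feature tables show mCherry. The sequenced and depositor records differ by one nucleotide in length and are annotated almost identically.
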