Features (pLannotate 1.2.2; 21 found; start..end, strand, type, name):
      1..241     +  promoter       U6 promoter: RNA polymerase III promoter for human U6 snRNA
    271..346     +  misc_RNA       gRNA scaffold: guide RNA scaffold for the Streptococcus pyogenes CRISPR/Cas9 system
    353..396     +  misc_RNA       gRNA scaffold (fragment): guide RNA scaffold for the Streptococcus pyogenes CRISPR/Cas9 system
    443..728     +  enhancer       CMV enhancer: human cytomegalovirus immediate early enhancer; contains an 18-bp deletion relative to the standard CMV enhancer
    730..1007    +  promoter       chicken β-actin promoter: No description available
   1008..1236    +  intron         hybrid intron: hybrid between chicken β-actin (CBA) and minute virus of mice (MMV) introns (Gray et al., 2011)
   1257..1284    +  CDS            3xHA (fragment): three tandem HA epitope tags
   1317..5417    +  CDS            Cas9: Cas9 (Csn1) endonuclease from the Streptococcus pyogenes Type II CRISPR/Cas system generates RNA-guided double strand breaks in DNA
   5418..5451    +  CDS            nucleoplasmin NLS (fragment): bipartite nuclear localization signal from nucleoplasmin
   5463..7616    +  CDS            TET1 (fragment): TET1_HUMAN - Also known as CXXC6, KIAA1676, LCX. Experimental evidence at protein level: Swiss-Prot protein existence level 1. Dioxygenase that catalyzes the conversion of the modified genomic base 5-methylcytosine (5mC) into 5-hydroxymethylcytosine (5hmC) and plays a key role in active DNA demethylation. Also mediates subsequent conversion of 5hmC into 5-formylcytosine (5fC), and conversion of 5fC to 5-carboxylcytosine (5caC). Conversion of 5mC into 5hmC, 5fC and 5caC probably constitutes the first step in cytosine demethylation. Methylation at the C5 position of cytosine bases is an epigenet
   7619..7643    +  CDS            nucleoplasmin NLS (fragment): bipartite nuclear localization signal from nucleoplasmin
   7713..8419    +  CDS            mCherry (fragment): monomeric derivative of DsRed fluorescent protein (Shaner et al., 2004) mammalian codon-optimized
   8454..8565    +  polyA_signal   bGH poly(A) signal: bovine growth hormone polyadenylation signal
   8670..8810    +  repeat_region  AAV2 ITR: inverted terminal repeat of adeno-associated virus serotype 2 inverted
   8815..8866    -  misc_feature   bom (fragment): basis of mobility region from pBR322
   8885..9265    +  rep_origin     M13 ori (sequence partly withheld): M13 bacteriophage origin of replication; arrow indicates direction of (+) strand synthesis
   9341..9390    -  misc_feature   bom (fragment): basis of mobility region from pBR322
   9492..9527    -  CDS            rop (fragment): Rop protein, which maintains plasmids at low copy number; rop
   9622..9726    +  promoter       AmpR promoter: bla
   9727..10587   +  CDS            AmpR: β-lactamase; bla; confers resistance to ampicillin, carbenicillin, and related antibiotics
  10758..11346   +  rep_origin     ori: high-copy-number ColE1/pMB1/pBR322/pUC origin of replication
>Addgene plasmid #129064 | pSpdCas9-huTET1CD-T2A-mCherry(PX458)-SgmouseTSDR-12 | depositor full sequence | sequence record 247410 | pSpdCas9-huTET1CD-T2A-mCherry(PX458)-SgmouseTSDR-12 sequence 11407 bps
GAGGGCCTATTTCCCATGATTCCTTCATATTTGCATATACGATACAAGGCTGTTAGAGAGATAATTGGAA
TTAATTTGACTGTAAACACAAAGATATTAGTACAAAATACGTGACGTAGAAAGTAATAATTTCTTGGGTA
GTTTGCAGTTTTAAAATTATGTTTTAAAATGGACTATCATATGCTTACCGTAACTTGAAAGTATTTCGAT
TTCTTGGCTTTATATATCTTGTGGAAAGGACGAAACACCGCTTCTAAGAAACAGTCAAACGTTTTAGAGC
TAGAAATAGCAAGTTAAAATAAGGCTAGTCCGTTATCAACTTGAAAAAGTGGCACCGAGTCGGTGCTTTT
TTGTTTTAGAGCTAGAAATAGCAAGTTAAAATAAGGCTAGTCCGTTTTTAGCGCGTGCGCCAATTCTGCA
GACAAATGGCTCTAGAGGTACCCGTTACATAACTTACGGTAAATGGCCCGCCTGGCTGACCGCCCAACGA
CCCCCGCCCATTGACGTCAATAGTAACGCCAATAGGGACTTTCCATTGACGTCAATGGGTGGAGTATTTA
CGGTAAACTGCCCACTTGGCAGTACATCAAGTGTATCATATGCCAAGTACGCCCCCTATTGACGTCAATG
ACGGTAAATGGCCCGCCTGGCATTGTGCCCAGTACATGACCTTATGGGACTTTCCTACTTGGCAGTACAT
CTACGTATTAGTCATCGCTATTACCATGGTCGAGGTGAGCCCCACGTTCTGCTTCACTCTCCCCATCTCC
CCCCCCTCCCCACCCCCAATTTTGTATTTATTTATTTTTTAATTATTTTGTGCAGCGATGGGGGCGGGGG
GGGGGGGGGGGCGCGCGCCAGGCGGGGCGGGGCGGGGCGAGGGGCGGGGCGGGGCGAGGCGGAGAGGTGC
GGCGGCAGCCAATCAGAGCGGCGCGCTCCGAAAGTTTCCTTTTATGGCGAGGCGGCGGCGGCGGCGGCCC
TATAAAAAGCGAAGCGCGCGGCGGGCGGGAGTCGCTGCGACGCTGCCTTCGCCCCGTGCCCCGCTCCGCC
GCCGCCTCGCGCCGCCCGCCCCGGCTCTGACTGACCGCGTTACTCCCACAGGTGAGCGGGCGGGACGGCC
CTTCTCCTCCGGGCTGTAATTAGCTGAGCAAGAGGTAAGGGTTTAAGGGATGGTTGGTTGGTGGGGTATT
AATGTTTAATTACCTGGAGCACCTGCCTGAAATCACTTTTTTTCAGGTTGGACCGGTGCCACCATGTACC
CATACGATGTTCCAGATTACGCTTCGCCGAAGAAAAAGCGCAAGGTCGAAGCGTCCGACAAGAAGTACAG
CATCGGCCTGGCCATCGGCACCAACTCTGTGGGCTGGGCCGTGATCACCGACGAGTACAAGGTGCCCAGC
AAGAAATTCAAGGTGCTGGGCAACACCGACCGGCACAGCATCAAGAAGAACCTGATCGGAGCCCTGCTGT
TCGACAGCGGCGAAACAGCCGAGGCCACCCGGCTGAAGAGAACCGCCAGAAGAAGATACACCAGACGGAA
GAACCGGATCTGCTATCTGCAAGAGATCTTCAGCAACGAGATGGCCAAGGTGGACGACAGCTTCTTCCAC
AGACTGGAAGAGTCCTTCCTGGTGGAAGAGGATAAGAAGCACGAGCGGCACCCCATCTTCGGCAACATCG
TGGACGAGGTGGCCTACCACGAGAAGTACCCCACCATCTACCACCTGAGAAAGAAACTGGTGGACAGCAC
CGACAAGGCCGACCTGCGGCTGATCTATCTGGCCCTGGCCCACATGATCAAGTTCCGGGGCCACTTCCTG
ATCGAGGGCGACCTGAACCCCGACAACAGCGACGTGGACAAGCTGTTCATCCAGCTGGTGCAGACCTACA
ACCAGCTGTTCGAGGAAAACCCCATCAACGCCAGCGGCGTGGACGCCAAGGCCATCCTGTCTGCCAGACT
GAGCAAGAGCAGACGGCTGGAAAATCTGATCGCCCAGCTGCCCGGCGAGAAGAAGAATGGCCTGTTCGGC
AACCTGATTGCCCTGAGCCTGGGCCTGACCCCCAACTTCAAGAGCAACTTCGACCTGGCCGAGGATGCCA
AACTGCAGCTGAGCAAGGACACCTACGACGACGACCTGGACAACCTGCTGGCCCAGATCGGCGACCAGTA
CGCCGACCTGTTTCTGGCCGCCAAGAACCTGTCCGACGCCATCCTGCTGAGCGACATCCTGAGAGTGAAC
ACCGAGATCACCAAGGCCCCCCTGAGCGCCTCTATGATCAAGAGATACGACGAGCACCACCAGGACCTGA
CCCTGCTGAAAGCTCTCGTGCGGCAGCAGCTGCCTGAGAAGTACAAAGAGATTTTCTTCGACCAGAGCAA
GAACGGCTACGCCGGCTACATTGACGGCGGAGCCAGCCAGGAAGAGTTCTACAAGTTCATCAAGCCCATC
CTGGAAAAGATGGACGGCACCGAGGAACTGCTCGTGAAGCTGAACAGAGAGGACCTGCTGCGGAAGCAGC
GGACCTTCGACAACGGCAGCATCCCCCACCAGATCCACCTGGGAGAGCTGCACGCCATTCTGCGGCGGCA
GGAAGATTTTTACCCATTCCTGAAGGACAACCGGGAAAAGATCGAGAAGATCCTGACCTTCCGCATCCCC
TACTACGTGGGCCCTCTGGCCAGGGGAAACAGCAGATTCGCCTGGATGACCAGAAAGAGCGAGGAAACCA
TCACCCCCTGGAACTTCGAGGAAGTGGTGGACAAGGGCGCTTCCGCCCAGAGCTTCATCGAGCGGATGAC
CAACTTCGATAAGAACCTGCCCAACGAGAAGGTGCTGCCCAAGCACAGCCTGCTGTACGAGTACTTCACC
GTGTATAACGAGCTGACCAAAGTGAAATACGTGACCGAGGGAATGAGAAAGCCCGCCTTCCTGAGCGGCG
AGCAGAAAAAGGCCATCGTGGACCTGCTGTTCAAGACCAACCGGAAAGTGACCGTGAAGCAGCTGAAAGA
GGACTACTTCAAGAAAATCGAGTGCTTCGACTCCGTGGAAATCTCCGGCGTGGAAGATCGGTTCAACGCC
TCCCTGGGCACATACCACGATCTGCTGAAAATTATCAAGGACAAGGACTTCCTGGACAATGAGGAAAACG
AGGACATTCTGGAAGATATCGTGCTGACCCTGACACTGTTTGAGGACAGAGAGATGATCGAGGAACGGCT
GAAAACCTATGCCCACCTGTTCGACGACAAAGTGATGAAGCAGCTGAAGCGGCGGAGATACACCGGCTGG
GGCAGGCTGAGCCGGAAGCTGATCAACGGCATCCGGGACAAGCAGTCCGGCAAGACAATCCTGGATTTCC
TGAAGTCCGACGGCTTCGCCAACAGAAACTTCATGCAGCTGATCCACGACGACAGCCTGACCTTTAAAGA
GGACATCCAGAAAGCCCAGGTGTCCGGCCAGGGCGATAGCCTGCACGAGCACATTGCCAATCTGGCCGGC
AGCCCCGCCATTAAGAAGGGCATCCTGCAGACAGTGAAGGTGGTGGACGAGCTCGTGAAAGTGATGGGCC
GGCACAAGCCCGAGAACATCGTGATCGAAATGGCCAGAGAGAACCAGACCACCCAGAAGGGACAGAAGAA
CAGCCGCGAGAGAATGAAGCGGATCGAAGAGGGCATCAAAGAGCTGGGCAGCCAGATCCTGAAAGAACAC
CCCGTGGAAAACACCCAGCTGCAGAACGAGAAGCTGTACCTGTACTACCTGCAGAATGGGCGGGATATGT
ACGTGGACCAGGAACTGGACATCAACCGGCTGTCCGACTACGATGTGGACGCCATCGTGCCTCAGAGCTT
TCTGAAGGACGACTCCATCGACAACAAGGTGCTGACCAGAAGCGACAAGAACCGGGGCAAGAGCGACAAC
GTGCCCTCCGAAGAGGTCGTGAAGAAGATGAAGAACTACTGGCGGCAGCTGCTGAACGCCAAGCTGATTA
CCCAGAGAAAGTTCGACAATCTGACCAAGGCCGAGAGAGGCGGCCTGAGCGAACTGGATAAGGCCGGCTT
CATCAAGAGACAGCTGGTGGAAACCCGGCAGATCACAAAGCACGTGGCACAGATCCTGGACTCCCGGATG
AACACTAAGTACGACGAGAATGACAAGCTGATCCGGGAAGTGAAAGTGATCACCCTGAAGTCCAAGCTGG
TGTCCGATTTCCGGAAGGATTTCCAGTTTTACAAAGTGCGCGAGATCAACAACTACCACCACGCCCACGA
CGCCTACCTGAACGCCGTCGTGGGAACCGCCCTGATCAAAAAGTACCCTAAGCTGGAAAGCGAGTTCGTG
TACGGCGACTACAAGGTGTACGACGTGCGGAAGATGATCGCCAAGAGCGAGCAGGAAATCGGCAAGGCTA
CCGCCAAGTACTTCTTCTACAGCAACATCATGAACTTTTTCAAGACCGAGATTACCCTGGCCAACGGCGA
GATCCGGAAGCGGCCTCTGATCGAGACAAACGGCGAAACCGGGGAGATCGTGTGGGATAAGGGCCGGGAT
TTTGCCACCGTGCGGAAAGTGCTGAGCATGCCCCAAGTGAATATCGTGAAAAAGACCGAGGTGCAGACAG
GCGGCTTCAGCAAAGAGTCTATCCTGCCCAAGAGGAACAGCGATAAGCTGATCGCCAGAAAGAAGGACTG
GGACCCTAAGAAGTACGGCGGCTTCGACAGCCCCACCGTGGCCTATTCTGTGCTGGTGGTGGCCAAAGTG
GAAAAGGGCAAGTCCAAGAAACTGAAGAGTGTGAAAGAGCTGCTGGGGATCACCATCATGGAAAGAAGCA
GCTTCGAGAAGAATCCCATCGACTTTCTGGAAGCCAAGGGCTACAAAGAAGTGAAAAAGGACCTGATCAT
CAAGCTGCCTAAGTACTCCCTGTTCGAGCTGGAAAACGGCCGGAAGAGAATGCTGGCCTCTGCCGGCGAA
CTGCAGAAGGGAAACGAACTGGCCCTGCCCTCCAAATATGTGAACTTCCTGTACCTGGCCAGCCACTATG
AGAAGCTGAAGGGCTCCCCCGAGGATAATGAGCAGAAACAGCTGTTTGTGGAACAGCACAAGCACTACCT
GGACGAGATCATCGAGCAGATCAGCGAGTTCTCCAAGAGAGTGATCCTGGCCGACGCTAATCTGGACAAA
GTGCTGTCCGCCTACAACAAGCACCGGGATAAGCCCATCAGAGAGCAGGCCGAGAATATCATCCACCTGT
TTACCCTGACCAATCTGGGAGCCCCTGCCGCCTTCAAGTACTTTGACACCACCATCGACCGGAAGAGGTA
CACCAGCACCAAAGAGGTGCTGGACGCCACCCTGATCCACCAGAGCATCACCGGCCTGTACGAGACACGG
ATCGACCTGTCTCAGCTGGGAGGCGACAAAAGGCCGGCGGCCACGAAAAAGGCCGGCCAGGGAGGAGGAT
CCCTGCCCACCTGCAGCTGTCTTGATCGAGTTATACAAAAAGACAAAGGCCCATATTATACACACCTTGG
GGCAGGACCAAGTGTTGCTGCTGTCAGGGAAATCATGGAGAATAGGTATGGTCAAAAAGGAAACGCAATA
AGGATAGAAATAGTAGTGTACACCGGTAAAGAAGGGAAAAGCTCTCATGGGTGTCCAATTGCTAAGTGGG
TTTTAAGAAGAAGCAGTGATGAAGAAAAAGTTCTTTGTTTGGTCCGGCAGCGTACAGGCCACCACTGTCC
AACTGCTGTGATGGTGGTGCTCATCATGGTGTGGGATGGCATCCCTCTTCCAATGGCCGACCGGCTATAC
ACAGAGCTCACAGAGAATCTAAAGTCATACAATGGGCACCCTACCGACAGAAGATGCACCCTCAATGAAA
ATCGTACCTGTACATGTCAAGGAATTGATCCAGAGACTTGTGGAGCTTCATTCTCTTTTGGCTGTTCATG
GAGTATGTACTTTAATGGCTGTAAGTTTGGTAGAAGCCCAAGCCCCAGAAGATTTAGAATTGATCCAAGC
TCTCCCTTACATGAAAAAAACCTTGAAGATAACTTACAGAGTTTGGCTACACGATTAGCTCCAATTTATA
AGCAGTATGCTCCAGTAGCTTACCAAAATCAGGTGGAATATGAAAATGTTGCCCGAGAATGTCGGCTTGG
CAGCAAGGAAGGTCGACCCTTCTCTGGGGTCACTGCTTGCCTGGACTTCTGTGCTCATCCCCACAGGGAC
ATTCACAACATGAATAATGGAAGCACTGTGGTTTGTACCTTAACTCGAGAAGATAACCGCTCTTTGGGTG
TTATTCCTCAAGATGAGCAGCTCCATGTGCTACCTCTTTATAAGCTTTCAGACACAGATGAGTTTGGCTC
CAAGGAAGGAATGGAAGCCAAGATCAAATCTGGGGCCATCGAGGTCCTGGCACCCCGCCGCAAAAAAAGA
ACGTGTTTCACTCAGCCTGTTCCCCGTTCTGGAAAGAAGAGGGCTGCGATGATGACAGAGGTTCTTGCAC
ATAAGATAAGGGCAGTGGAAAAGAAACCTATTCCCCGAATCAAGCGGAAGAATAACTCAACAACAACAAA
CAACAGTAAGCCTTCGTCACTGCCAACCTTAGGGAGTAACACTGAGACCGTGCAACCTGAAGTAAAAAGT
GAAACCGAACCCCATTTTATCTTAAAAAGTTCAGACAACACTAAAACTTATTCGCTGATGCCATCCGCTC
CTCACCCAGTGAAAGAGGCATCTCCAGGCTTCTCCTGGTCCCCGAAGACTGCTTCAGCCACACCAGCTCC
ACTGAAGAATGACGCAACAGCCTCATGCGGGTTTTCAGAAAGAAGCAGCACTCCCCACTGTACGATGCCT
TCGGGAAGACTCAGTGGTGCCAATGCTGCAGCTGCTGATGGCCCTGGCATTTCACAGCTTGGCGAAGTGG
CTCCTCTCCCCACCCTGTCTGCTCCTGTGATGGAGCCCCTCATTAATTCTGAGCCTTCCACTGGTGTGAC
TGAGCCGCTAACGCCTCATCAGCCAAACCACCAGCCCTCCTTCCTCACCTCTCCTCAAGACCTTGCCTCT
TCTCCAATGGAAGAAGATGAGCAGCATTCTGAAGCAGATGAGCCTCCATCAGACGAACCCCTATCTGATG
ACCCCCTGTCACCTGCTGAGGAGAAATTGCCCCACATTGATGAGTATTGGTCAGACAGTGAGCACATCTT
TTTGGATGCAAATATTGGTGGGGTGGCCATCGCACCTGCTCACGGCTCGGTTTTGATTGAGTGTGCCCGG
CGAGAGCTGCACGCTACCACTCCTGTTGAGCACCCCAACCGTAATCATCCAACCCGCCTCTCCCTTGTCT
TTTACCAGCACAAAAACCTAAATAAGCCCCAACATGGTTTTGAACTAAACAAGATTAAGTTTGAGGCTAA
AGAAGCTAAGAATAAGAAAATGAAGGCCTCAGAGCAAAAAGACCAGGCAGCTAATGAAGGTCCAGAACAG
TCCTCTGAAGTAAATGAATTGAACCAAATTCCTTCTCATAAAGCATTAACATTAACCCATGACAATGTTG
TCACCGTGTCCCCTTATGCTCTCACACACGTTGCGGGGCCCTATAACCATTGGGTCATGGCCGGCCAGGC
AAAAAAGAAAAAGGAATTCGGCAGTGGAGAGGGCAGAGGAAGTCTGCTAACATGCGGTGACGTCGAGGAG
AATCCTGGCCCAGTGAGCAAGGGCGAGGAGGATAACATGGCCATCATCAAGGAGTTCATGCGCTTCAAGG
TGCACATGGAGGGCTCCGTGAACGGCCACGAGTTCGAGATCGAGGGCGAGGGCGAGGGCCGCCCCTACGA
GGGCACCCAGACCGCCAAGCTGAAGGTGACCAAGGGTGGCCCCCTGCCCTTCGCCTGGGACATCCTGTCC
CCTCAGTTCATGTACGGCTCCAAGGCCTACGTGAAGCACCCCGCCGACATCCCCGACTACTTGAAGCTGT
CCTTCCCCGAGGGCTTCAAGTGGGAGCGCGTGATGAACTTCGAGGACGGCGGCGTGGTGACCGTGACCCA
GGACTCCTCCCTGCAGGACGGCGAGTTCATCTACAAGGTGAAGCTGCGCGGCACCAACTTCCCCTCCGAC
GGCCCCGTAATGCAGAAGAAAACCATGGGCTGGGAGGCCTCCTCCGAGCGGATGTACCCCGAGGACGGCG
CCCTGAAGGGCGAGATCAAGCAGAGGCTGAAGCTGAAGGACGGCGGCCACTACGACGCTGAGGTCAAGAC
CACCTACAAGGCCAAGAAGCCCGTGCAGCTGCCCGGCGCCTACAACGTCAACATCAAGTTGGACATCACC
TCCCACAACGAGGACTACACCATCGTGGAACAGTACGAACGCGCCGAGGGCCGCCACTCCACCGGCGGCA
TGGACGAGCTGTACAAGTAAGAATTCTAACTAGAGCTCGCTGATCAGCCTCGACTGTGCCTTCTAGTTGC
CAGCCATCTGTTGTTTGCCCCTCCCCCGTGCCTTCCTTGACCCTGGAAGGTGCCACTCCCACTGTCCTTT
CCTAATAAAATGAGGAAATTGCATCGCATTGTCTGAGTAGGTGTCATTCTATTCTGGGGGGTGGGGTGGG
GCAGGACAGCAAGGGGGAGGATTGGGAAGAGAATAGCAGGCATGCTGGGGAGCGGCCGCAGGAACCCCTA
GTGATGGAGTTGGCCACTCCCTCTCTGCGCGCTCGCTCGCTCACTGAGGCCGGGCGACCAAAGGTCGCCC
GACGCCCGGGCTTTGCCCGGGCGGCCTCAGTGAGCGAGCGAGCGCGCAGCTGCCTGCAGGGGCGCCTGAT
GCGGTATTTTCTCCTTACGCATCTGTGCGGTATTTCACACCGCATA
[142 nt withheld, positions 8867-9008]
C
[141 nt withheld, positions 9010-9150]
CCTTTGACGTTGGAGTCCACGTTCTTT
[37 nt withheld, positions 9178-9214]
ACCCTATCTCGGGCTATTCTTTTGATTTATAAGGGATTTTGCCGATTTCGGCCTATTGGTTAAAAAATGA
GCTGATTTAACAAAAATTTAACGCGAATTTTAACAAAATATTAACGTTTACAATTTTATGGTGCACTCTC
AGTACAATCTGCTCTGATGCCGCATAGTTAAGCCAGCCCCGACACCCGCCAACACCCGCTGACGCGCCCT
GACGGGCTTGTCTGCTCCCGGCATCCGCTTACAGACAAGCTGTGACCGTCTCCGGGAGCTGCATGTGTCA
GAGGTTTTCACCGTCATCACCGAAACGCGCGAGACGAAAGGGCCTCGTGATACGCCTATTTTTATAGGTT
AATGTCATGATAATAATGGTTTCTTAGACGTCAGGTGGCACTTTTCGGGGAAATGTGCGCGGAACCCCTA
TTTGTTTATTTTTCTAAATACATTCAAATATGTATCCGCTCATGAGACAATAACCCTGATAAATGCTTCA
ATAATATTGAAAAAGGAAGAGTATGAGTATTCAACATTTCCGTGTCGCCCTTATTCCCTTTTTTGCGGCA
TTTTGCCTTCCTGTTTTTGCTCACCCAGAAACGCTGGTGAAAGTAAAAGATGCTGAAGATCAGTTGGGTG
CACGAGTGGGTTACATCGAACTGGATCTCAACAGCGGTAAGATCCTTGAGAGTTTTCGCCCCGAAGAACG
TTTTCCAATGATGAGCACTTTTAAAGTTCTGCTATGTGGCGCGGTATTATCCCGTATTGACGCCGGGCAA
GAGCAACTCGGTCGCCGCATACACTATTCTCAGAATGACTTGGTTGAGTACTCACCAGTCACAGAAAAGC
ATCTTACGGATGGCATGACAGTAAGAGAATTATGCAGTGCTGCCATAACCATGAGTGATAACACTGCGGC
CAACTTACTTCTGACAACGATCGGAGGACCGAAGGAGCTAACCGCTTTTTTGCACAACATGGGGGATCAT
GTAACTCGCCTTGATCGTTGGGAACCGGAGCTGAATGAAGCCATACCAAACGACGAGCGTGACACCACGA
TGCCTGTAGCAATGGCAACAACGTTGCGCAAACTATTAACTGGCGAACTACTTACTCTAGCTTCCCGGCA
ACAATTAATAGACTGGATGGAGGCGGATAAAGTTGCAGGACCACTTCTGCGCTCGGCCCTTCCGGCTGGC
TGGTTTATTGCTGATAAATCTGGAGCCGGTGAGCGTGGAAGCCGCGGTATCATTGCAGCACTGGGGCCAG
ATGGTAAGCCCTCCCGTATCGTAGTTATCTACACGACGGGGAGTCAGGCAACTATGGATGAACGAAATAG
ACAGATCGCTGAGATAGGTGCCTCACTGATTAAGCATTGGTAACTGTCAGACCAAGTTTACTCATATATA
CTTTAGATTGATTTAAAACTTCATTTTTAATTTAAAAGGATCTAGGTGAAGATCCTTTTTGATAATCTCA
TGACCAAAATCCCTTAACGTGAGTTTTCGTTCCACTGAGCGTCAGACCCCGTAGAAAAGATCAAAGGATC
TTCTTGAGATCCTTTTTTTCTGCGCGTAATCTGCTGCTTGCAAACAAAAAAACCACCGCTACCAGCGGTG
GTTTGTTTGCCGGATCAAGAGCTACCAACTCTTTTTCCGAAGGTAACTGGCTTCAGCAGAGCGCAGATAC
CAAATACTGTCCTTCTAGTGTAGCCGTAGTTAGGCCACCACTTCAAGAACTCTGTAGCACCGCCTACATA
CCTCGCTCTGCTAATCCTGTTACCAGTGGCTGCTGCCAGTGGCGATAAGTCGTGTCTTACCGGGTTGGAC
TCAAGACGATAGTTACCGGATAAGGCGCAGCGGTCGGGCTGAACGGGGGGTTCGTGCACACAGCCCAGCT
TGGAGCGAACGACCTACACCGAACTGAGATACCTACAGCGTGAGCTATGAGAAAGCGCCACGCTTCCCGA
AGGGAGAAAGGCGGACAGGTATCCGGTAAGCGGCAGGGTCGGAACAGGAGAGCGCACGAGGGAGCTTCCA
GGGGGAAACGCCTGGTATCTTTATAGTCCTGTCGGGTTTCGCCACCTCTGACTTGAGCGTCGATTTTTGT
GATGCTCGTCAGGGGGGCGGAGCCTATGGAAAAACGCCAGCAACGCGGCCTTTTTACGGTTCCTGGCCTT
TTGCTGGCCTTTTGCTCACATGT
