Features (pLannotate 1.2.2; 21 found; start..end, strand, type, name):
      1..241     +  promoter       U6 promoter: RNA polymerase III promoter for human U6 snRNA
    271..346     +  misc_RNA       gRNA scaffold: guide RNA scaffold for the Streptococcus pyogenes CRISPR/Cas9 system
    353..396     +  misc_RNA       gRNA scaffold (fragment): guide RNA scaffold for the Streptococcus pyogenes CRISPR/Cas9 system
    443..728     +  enhancer       CMV enhancer: human cytomegalovirus immediate early enhancer; contains an 18-bp deletion relative to the standard CMV enhancer
    730..1007    +  promoter       chicken β-actin promoter: No description available
   1008..1235    +  intron         hybrid intron: hybrid between chicken β-actin (CBA) and minute virus of mice (MMV) introns (Gray et al., 2011)
   1256..1283    +  CDS            3xHA (fragment): three tandem HA epitope tags
   1316..5416    +  CDS            Cas9: Cas9 (Csn1) endonuclease from the Streptococcus pyogenes Type II CRISPR/Cas system generates RNA-guided double strand breaks in DNA
   5417..5450    +  CDS            nucleoplasmin NLS (fragment): bipartite nuclear localization signal from nucleoplasmin
   5462..7615    +  CDS            TET1 (fragment): TET1_HUMAN - Also known as CXXC6, KIAA1676, LCX. Experimental evidence at protein level: Swiss-Prot protein existence level 1. Dioxygenase that catalyzes the conversion of the modified genomic base 5-methylcytosine (5mC) into 5-hydroxymethylcytosine (5hmC) and plays a key role in active DNA demethylation. Also mediates subsequent conversion of 5hmC into 5-formylcytosine (5fC), and conversion of 5fC to 5-carboxylcytosine (5caC). Conversion of 5mC into 5hmC, 5fC and 5caC probably constitutes the first step in cytosine demethylation. Methylation at the C5 position of cytosine bases is an epigenet
   7618..7642    +  CDS            nucleoplasmin NLS (fragment): bipartite nuclear localization signal from nucleoplasmin
   7712..8418    +  CDS            mCherry (fragment): monomeric derivative of DsRed fluorescent protein (Shaner et al., 2004) mammalian codon-optimized
   8453..8564    +  polyA_signal   bGH poly(A) signal: bovine growth hormone polyadenylation signal
   8669..8809    +  repeat_region  AAV2 ITR: inverted terminal repeat of adeno-associated virus serotype 2 inverted
   8814..8865    -  misc_feature   bom (fragment): basis of mobility region from pBR322
   8884..9339    +  rep_origin     f1 ori (sequence partly withheld): f1 bacteriophage origin of replication; arrow indicates direction of (+) strand synthesis
   9340..9389    -  misc_feature   bom (fragment): basis of mobility region from pBR322
   9491..9526    -  CDS            rop (fragment): Rop protein, which maintains plasmids at low copy number; rop
   9621..9725    +  promoter       AmpR promoter: bla
   9726..10586   +  CDS            AmpR: β-lactamase; bla; confers resistance to ampicillin, carbenicillin, and related antibiotics
  10757..11345   +  rep_origin     ori: high-copy-number ColE1/pMB1/pBR322/pUC origin of replication
>Addgene plasmid #129064 | pSpdCas9-huTET1CD-T2A-mCherry(PX458)-SgmouseTSDR-12 | addgene full sequence | sequence record 256246 | Addgene NGS Result
GAGGGCCTATTTCCCATGATTCCTTCATATTTGCATATACGATACAAGGCTGTTAGAGAGATAATTGGAA
TTAATTTGACTGTAAACACAAAGATATTAGTACAAAATACGTGACGTAGAAAGTAATAATTTCTTGGGTA
GTTTGCAGTTTTAAAATTATGTTTTAAAATGGACTATCATATGCTTACCGTAACTTGAAAGTATTTCGAT
TTCTTGGCTTTATATATCTTGTGGAAAGGACGAAACACCGCTTCTAAGAAACAGTCAAACGTTTTAGAGC
TAGAAATAGCAAGTTAAAATAAGGCTAGTCCGTTATCAACTTGAAAAAGTGGCACCGAGTCGGTGCTTTT
TTGTTTTAGAGCTAGAAATAGCAAGTTAAAATAAGGCTAGTCCGTTTTTAGCGCGTGCGCCAATTCTGCA
GACAAATGGCTCTAGAGGTACCCGTTACATAACTTACGGTAAATGGCCCGCCTGGCTGACCGCCCAACGA
CCCCCGCCCATTGACGTCAATAGTAACGCCAATAGGGACTTTCCATTGACGTCAATGGGTGGAGTATTTA
CGGTAAACTGCCCACTTGGCAGTACATCAAGTGTATCATATGCCAAGTACGCCCCCTATTGACGTCAATG
ACGGTAAATGGCCCGCCTGGCATTGTGCCCAGTACATGACCTTATGGGACTTTCCTACTTGGCAGTACAT
CTACGTATTAGTCATCGCTATTACCATGGTCGAGGTGAGCCCCACGTTCTGCTTCACTCTCCCCATCTCC
CCCCCCTCCCCACCCCCAATTTTGTATTTATTTATTTTTTAATTATTTTGTGCAGCGATGGGGGCGGGGG
GGGGGGGGGGGCGCGCGCCGGGGGGGGGGGGGGGGGGGGGGGGGGGGGGSGGGGSGRGGCGGAGAGGTGC
GGCGGCAGCCAATCAGAGCGGCGCGCTCCGAAAGTTTCCTTTTATGGCGAGGCGGCGGCGGCGGCGGCCC
TATAAAAAGCGAAGCGCGCGGCGGGCGGGAGTCGCTGCGCGCTGCCTTCGCCCCGTGCCCCGCTCCGCCG
CCGCCTCGCGCCGCCCGCCCCGGCTCTGACTGACCGCGTTACTCCCACAGGTGAGCGGGCGGGACGGCCC
TTCTCCTCCGGGCTGTAATTAGCTGAGCAAGAGGTAAGGGTTTAAGGGATGGTTGGTTGGTGGGGTATTA
ATGTTTAATTACCTGGAGCACCTGCCTGAAATCACTTTTTTTCAGGTTGGACCGGTGCCACCATGTACCC
ATACGATGTTCCAGATTACGCTTCGCCGAAGAAAAAGCGCAAGGTCGAAGCGTCCGACAAGAAGTACAGC
ATCGGCCTGGCCATCGGCACCAACTCTGTGGGCTGGGCCGTGATCACCGACGAGTACAAGGTGCCCAGCA
AGAAATTCAAGGTGCTGGGCAACACCGACCGGCACAGCATCAAGAAGAACCTGATCGGAGCCCTGCTGTT
CGACAGCGGCGAAACAGCCGAGGCCACCCGGCTGAAGAGAACCGCCAGAAGAAGATACACCAGACGGAAG
AACCGGATCTGCTATCTGCAAGAGATCTTCAGCAACGAGATGGCCAAGGTGGACGACAGCTTCTTCCACA
GACTGGAAGAGTCCTTCCTGGTGGAAGAGGATAAGAAGCACGAGCGGCACCCCATCTTCGGCAACATCGT
GGACGAGGTGGCCTACCACGAGAAGTACCCCACCATCTACCACCTGAGAAAGAAACTGGTGGACAGCACC
GACAAGGCCGACCTGCGGCTGATCTATCTGGCCCTGGCCCACATGATCAAGTTCCGGGGCCACTTCCTGA
TCGAGGGCGACCTGAACCCCGACAACAGCGACGTGGACAAGCTGTTCATCCAGCTGGTGCAGACCTACAA
CCAGCTGTTCGAGGAAAACCCCATCAACGCCAGCGGCGTGGACGCCAAGGCCATCCTGTCTGCCAGACTG
AGCAAGAGCAGACGGCTGGAAAATCTGATCGCCCAGCTGCCCGGCGAGAAGAAGAATGGCCTGTTCGGCA
ACCTGATTGCCCTGAGCCTGGGCCTGACCCCCAACTTCAAGAGCAACTTCGACCTGGCCGAGGATGCCAA
ACTGCAGCTGAGCAAGGACACCTACGACGACGACCTGGACAACCTGCTGGCCCAGATCGGCGACCAGTAC
GCCGACCTGTTTCTGGCCGCCAAGAACCTGTCCGACGCCATCCTGCTGAGCGACATCCTGAGAGTGAACA
CCGAGATCACCAAGGCCCCCCTGAGCGCCTCTATGATCAAGAGATACGACGAGCACCACCAGGACCTGAC
CCTGCTGAAAGCTCTCGTGCGGCAGCAGCTGCCTGAGAAGTACAAAGAGATTTTCTTCGACCAGAGCAAG
AACGGCTACGCCGGCTACATTGACGGCGGAGCCAGCCAGGAAGAGTTCTACAAGTTCATCAAGCCCATCC
TGGAAAAGATGGACGGCACCGAGGAACTGCTCGTGAAGCTGAACAGAGAGGACCTGCTGCGGAAGCAGCG
GACCTTCGACAACGGCAGCATCCCCCACCAGATCCACCTGGGAGAGCTGCACGCCATTCTGCGGCGGCAG
GAAGATTTTTACCCATTCCTGAAGGACAACCGGGAAAAGATCGAGAAGATCCTGACCTTCCGCATCCCCT
ACTACGTGGGCCCTCTGGCCAGGGGAAACAGCAGATTCGCCTGGATGACCAGAAAGAGCGAGGAAACCAT
CACCCCCTGGAACTTCGAGGAAGTGGTGGACAAGGGCGCTTCCGCCCAGAGCTTCATCGAGCGGATGACC
AACTTCGATAAGAACCTGCCCAACGAGAAGGTGCTGCCCAAGCACAGCCTGCTGTACGAGTACTTCACCG
TGTATAACGAGCTGACCAAAGTGAAATACGTGACCGAGGGAATGAGAAAGCCCGCCTTCCTGAGCGGCGA
GCAGAAAAAGGCCATCGTGGACCTGCTGTTCAAGACCAACCGGAAAGTGACCGTGAAGCAGCTGAAAGAG
GACTACTTCAAGAAAATCGAGTGCTTCGACTCCGTGGAAATCTCCGGCGTGGAAGATCGGTTCAACGCCT
CCCTGGGCACATACCACGATCTGCTGAAAATTATCAAGGACAAGGACTTCCTGGACAATGAGGAAAACGA
GGACATTCTGGAAGATATCGTGCTGACCCTGACACTGTTTGAGGACAGAGAGATGATCGAGGAACGGCTG
AAAACCTATGCCCACCTGTTCGACGACAAAGTGATGAAGCAGCTGAAGCGGCGGAGATACACCGGCTGGG
GCAGGCTGAGCCGGAAGCTGATCAACGGCATCCGGGACAAGCAGTCCGGCAAGACAATCCTGGATTTCCT
GAAGTCCGACGGCTTCGCCAACAGAAACTTCATGCAGCTGATCCACGACGACAGCCTGACCTTTAAAGAG
GACATCCAGAAAGCCCAGGTGTCCGGCCAGGGCGATAGCCTGCACGAGCACATTGCCAATCTGGCCGGCA
GCCCCGCCATTAAGAAGGGCATCCTGCAGACAGTGAAGGTGGTGGACGAGCTCGTGAAAGTGATGGGCCG
GCACAAGCCCGAGAACATCGTGATCGAAATGGCCAGAGAGAACCAGACCACCCAGAAGGGACAGAAGAAC
AGCCGCGAGAGAATGAAGCGGATCGAAGAGGGCATCAAAGAGCTGGGCAGCCAGATCCTGAAAGAACACC
CCGTGGAAAACACCCAGCTGCAGAACGAGAAGCTGTACCTGTACTACCTGCAGAATGGGCGGGATATGTA
CGTGGACCAGGAACTGGACATCAACCGGCTGTCCGACTACGATGTGGACGCCATCGTGCCTCAGAGCTTT
CTGAAGGACGACTCCATCGACAACAAGGTGCTGACCAGAAGCGACAAGAACCGGGGCAAGAGCGACAACG
TGCCCTCCGAAGAGGTCGTGAAGAAGATGAAGAACTACTGGCGGCAGCTGCTGAACGCCAAGCTGATTAC
CCAGAGAAAGTTCGACAATCTGACCAAGGCCGAGAGAGGCGGCCTGAGCGAACTGGATAAGGCCGGCTTC
ATCAAGAGACAGCTGGTGGAAACCCGGCAGATCACAAAGCACGTGGCACAGATCCTGGACTCCCGGATGA
ACACTAAGTACGACGAGAATGACAAGCTGATCCGGGAAGTGAAAGTGATCACCCTGAAGTCCAAGCTGGT
GTCCGATTTCCGGAAGGATTTCCAGTTTTACAAAGTGCGCGAGATCAACAACTACCACCACGCCCACGAC
GCCTACCTGAACGCCGTCGTGGGAACCGCCCTGATCAAAAAGTACCCTAAGCTGGAAAGCGAGTTCGTGT
ACGGCGACTACAAGGTGTACGACGTGCGGAAGATGATCGCCAAGAGCGAGCAGGAAATCGGCAAGGCTAC
CGCCAAGTACTTCTTCTACAGCAACATCATGAACTTTTTCAAGACCGAGATTACCCTGGCCAACGGCGAG
ATCCGGAAGCGGCCTCTGATCGAGACAAACGGCGAAACCGGGGAGATCGTGTGGGATAAGGGCCGGGATT
TTGCCACCGTGCGGAAAGTGCTGAGCATGCCCCAAGTGAATATCGTGAAAAAGACCGAGGTGCAGACAGG
CGGCTTCAGCAAAGAGTCTATCCTGCCCAAGAGGAACAGCGATAAGCTGATCGCCAGAAAGAAGGACTGG
GACCCTAAGAAGTACGGCGGCTTCGACAGCCCCACCGTGGCCTATTCTGTGCTGGTGGTGGCCAAAGTGG
AAAAGGGCAAGTCCAAGAAACTGAAGAGTGTGAAAGAGCTGCTGGGGATCACCATCATGGAAAGAAGCAG
CTTCGAGAAGAATCCCATCGACTTTCTGGAAGCCAAGGGCTACAAAGAAGTGAAAAAGGACCTGATCATC
AAGCTGCCTAAGTACTCCCTGTTCGAGCTGGAAAACGGCCGGAAGAGAATGCTGGCCTCTGCCGGCGAAC
TGCAGAAGGGAAACGAACTGGCCCTGCCCTCCAAATATGTGAACTTCCTGTACCTGGCCAGCCACTATGA
GAAGCTGAAGGGCTCCCCCGAGGATAATGAGCAGAAACAGCTGTTTGTGGAACAGCACAAGCACTACCTG
GACGAGATCATCGAGCAGATCAGCGAGTTCTCCAAGAGAGTGATCCTGGCCGACGCTAATCTGGACAAAG
TGCTGTCCGCCTACAACAAGCACCGGGATAAGCCCATCAGAGAGCAGGCCGAGAATATCATCCACCTGTT
TACCCTGACCAATCTGGGAGCCCCTGCCGCCTTCAAGTACTTTGACACCACCATCGACCGGAAGAGGTAC
ACCAGCACCAAAGAGGTGCTGGACGCCACCCTGATCCACCAGAGCATCACCGGCCTGTACGAGACACGGA
TCGACCTGTCTCAGCTGGGAGGCGACAAAAGGCCGGCGGCCACGAAAAAGGCCGGCCAGGGAGGAGGATC
CCTGCCCACCTGCAGCTGTCTTGATCGAGTTATACAAAAAGACAAAGGCCCATATTATACACACCTTGGG
GCAGGACCAAGTGTTGCTGCTGTCAGGGAAATCATGGAGAATAGGTATGGTCAAAAAGGAAACGCAATAA
GGATAGAAATAGTAGTGTACACCGGTAAAGAAGGGAAAAGCTCTCATGGGTGTCCAATTGCTAAGTGGGT
TTTAAGAAGAAGCAGTGATGAAGAAAAAGTTCTTTGTTTGGTCCGGCAGCGTACAGGCCACCACTGTCCA
ACTGCTGTGATGGTGGTGCTCATCATGGTGTGGGATGGCATCCCTCTTCCAATGGCCGACCGGCTATACA
CAGAGCTCACAGAGAATCTAAAGTCATACAATGGGCACCCTACCGACAGAAGATGCACCCTCAATGAAAA
TCGTACCTGTACATGTCAAGGAATTGATCCAGAGACTTGTGGAGCTTCATTCTCTTTTGGCTGTTCATGG
AGTATGTACTTTAATGGCTGTAAGTTTGGTAGAAGCCCAAGCCCCAGAAGATTTAGAATTGATCCAAGCT
CTCCCTTACATGAAAAAAACCTTGAAGATAACTTACAGAGTTTGGCTACACGATTAGCTCCAATTTATAA
GCAGTATGCTCCAGTAGCTTACCAAAATCAGGTGGAATATGAAAATGTTGCCCGAGAATGTCGGCTTGGC
AGCAAGGAAGGTCGACCCTTCTCTGGGGTCACTGCTTGCCTGGACTTCTGTGCTCATCCCCACAGGGACA
TTCACAACATGAATAATGGAAGCACTGTGGTTTGTACCTTAACTCGAGAAGATAACCGCTCTTTGGGTGT
TATTCCTCAAGATGAGCAGCTCCATGTGCTACCTCTTTATAAGCTTTCAGACACAGATGAGTTTGGCTCC
AAGGAAGGAATGGAAGCCAAGATCAAATCTGGGGCCATCGAGGTCCTGGCACCCCGCCGCAAAAAAAGAA
CGTGTTTCACTCAGCCTGTTCCCCGTTCTGGAAAGAAGAGGGCTGCGATGATGACAGAGGTTCTTGCACA
TAAGATAAGGGCAGTGGAAAAGAAACCTATTCCCCGAATCAAGCGGAAGAATAACTCAACAACAACAAAC
AACAGTAAGCCTTCGTCACTGCCAACCTTAGGGAGTAACACTGAGACCGTGCAACCTGAAGTAAAAAGTG
AAACCGAACCCCATTTTATCTTAAAAAGTTCAGACAACACTAAAACTTATTCGCTGATGCCATCCGCTCC
TCACCCAGTGAAAGAGGCATCTCCAGGCTTCTCCTGGTCCCCGAAGACTGCTTCAGCCACACCAGCTCCA
CTGAAGAATGACGCAACAGCCTCATGCGGGTTTTCAGAAAGAAGCAGCACTCCCCACTGTACGATGCCTT
CGGGAAGACTCAGTGGTGCCAATGCTGCAGCTGCTGATGGCCCTGGCATTTCACAGCTTGGCGAAGTGGC
TCCTCTCCCCACCCTGTCTGCTCCTGTGATGGAGCCCCTCATTAATTCTGAGCCTTCCACTGGTGTGACT
GAGCCGCTAACGCCTCATCAGCCAAACCACCAGCCCTCCTTCCTCACCTCTCCTCAAGACCTTGCCTCTT
CTCCAATGGAAGAAGATGAGCAGCATTCTGAAGCAGATGAGCCTCCATCAGACGAACCCCTATCTGATGA
CCCCCTGTCACCTGCTGAGGAGAAATTGCCCCACATTGATGAGTATTGGTCAGACAGTGAGCACATCTTT
TTGGATGCAAATATTGGTGGGGTGGCCATCGCACCTGCTCACGGCTCGGTTTTGATTGAGTGTGCCCGGC
GAGAGCTGCACGCTACCACTCCTGTTGAGCACCCCAACCGTAATCATCCAACCCGCCTCTCCCTTGTCTT
TTACCAGCACAAAAACCTAAATAAGCCCCAACATGGTTTTGAACTAAACAAGATTAAGTTTGAGGCTAAA
GAAGCTAAGAATAAGAAAATGAAGGCCTCAGAGCAAAAAGACCAGGCAGCTAATGAAGGTCCAGAACAGT
CCTCTGAAGTAAATGAATTGAACCAAATTCCTTCTCATAAAGCATTAACATTAACCCATGACAATGTTGT
CACCGTGTCCCCTTATGCTCTCACACACGTTGCGGGGCCCTATAACCATTGGGTCATGGCCGGCCAGGCA
AAAAAGAAAAAGGAATTCGGCAGTGGAGAGGGCAGAGGAAGTCTGCTAACATGCGGTGACGTCGAGGAGA
ATCCTGGCCCAGTGAGCAAGGGCGAGGAGGATAACATGGCCATCATCAAGGAGTTCATGCGCTTCAAGGT
GCACATGGAGGGCTCCGTGAACGGCCACGAGTTCGAGATCGAGGGCGAGGGCGAGGGCCGCCCCTACGAG
GGCACCCAGACCGCCAAGCTGAAGGTGACCAAGGGTGGCCCCCTGCCCTTCGCCTGGGACATCCTGTCCC
CTCAGTTCATGTACGGCTCCAAGGCCTACGTGAAGCACCCCGCCGACATCCCCGACTACTTGAAGCTGTC
CTTCCCCGAGGGCTTCAAGTGGGAGCGCGTGATGAACTTCGAGGACGGCGGCGTGGTGACCGTGACCCAG
GACTCCTCCCTGCAGGACGGCGAGTTCATCTACAAGGTGAAGCTGCGCGGCACCAACTTCCCCTCCGACG
GCCCCGTAATGCAGAAGAAAACCATGGGCTGGGAGGCCTCCTCCGAGCGGATGTACCCCGAGGACGGCGC
CCTGAAGGGCGAGATCAAGCAGAGGCTGAAGCTGAAGGACGGCGGCCACTACGACGCTGAGGTCAAGACC
ACCTACAAGGCCAAGAAGCCCGTGCAGCTGCCCGGCGCCTACAACGTCAACATCAAGTTGGACATCACCT
CCCACAACGAGGACTACACCATCGTGGAACAGTACGAACGCGCCGAGGGCCGCCACTCCACCGGCGGCAT
GGACGAGCTGTACAAGTAAGAATTCTAACTAGAGCTCGCTGATCAGCCTCGACTGTGCCTTCTAGTTGCC
AGCCATCTGTTGTTTGCCCCTCCCCCGTGCCTTCCTTGACCCTGGAAGGTGCCACTCCCACTGTCCTTTC
CTAATAAAATGAGGAAATTGCATCGCATTGTCTGAGTAGGTGTCATTCTATTCTGGGGGGTGGGGTGGGG
CAGGACAGCAAGGGGGAGGATTGGGAAGAGAATAGCAGGCATGCTGGGGAGCGGCCGCAGGAACCCCTAG
TGATGGAGTTGGCCACTCCCTCTCTGCGCGCTCGCTCGCTCACTGAGGCCGGGCGACCAAAGGTCGCCCG
ACGCCCGGGCTTTGCCCGGGCGGCCTCAGTGAGCGAGCGAGCGCGCAGCTGCCTGCAGGGGCGCCTGATG
CGGTATTTTCTCCTTACGCATCTGTGCGGTATTTCACACCGCATA
[95 nt withheld, positions 8866-8960]
T
[46 nt withheld, positions 8962-9007]
C
[141 nt withheld, positions 9009-9149]
CCTTTGACGTTGGAGTCCACGTTCTTT
[37 nt withheld, positions 9177-9213]
ACTCTATCTCGGGCTATTCTTTTGATTTATAAGGGATTTTGCCGATTTCGGTCTATTGGTTAAAAAATGA
GCTGATTTAACAAAAATTTAACGCGAATTTTAACAAAATATTAACGTTTACAATTTTATGGTGCACTCTC
AGTACAATCTGCTCTGATGCCGCATAGTTAAGCCAGCCCCGACACCCGCCAACACCCGCTGACGCGCCCT
GACGGGCTTGTCTGCTCCCGGCATCCGCTTACAGACAAGCTGTGACCGTCTCCGGGAGCTGCATGTGTCA
GAGGTTTTCACCGTCATCACCGAAACGCGCGAGACGAAAGGGCCTCGTGATACGCCTATTTTTATAGGTT
AATGTCATGATAATAATGGTTTCTTAGACGTCAGGTGGCACTTTTCGGGGAAATGTGCGCGGAACCCCTA
TTTGTTTATTTTTCTAAATACATTCAAATATGTATCCGCTCATGAGACAATAACCCTGATAAATGCTTCA
ATAATATTGAAAAAGGAAGAGTATGAGTATTCAACATTTCCGTGTCGCCCTTATTCCCTTTTTTGCGGCA
TTTTGCCTTCCTGTTTTTGCTCACCCAGAAACGCTGGTGAAAGTAAAAGATGCTGAAGATCAGTTGGGTG
CACGAGTGGGTTACATCGAACTGGATCTCAACAGCGGTAAGATCCTTGAGAGTTTTCGCCCCGAAGAACG
TTTTCCAATGATGAGCACTTTTAAAGTTCTGCTATGTGGCGCGGTATTATCCCGTATTGACGCCGGGCAA
GAGCAACTCGGTCGCCGCATACACTATTCTCAGAATGACTTGGTTGAGTACTCACCAGTCACAGAAAAGC
ATCTTACGGATGGCATGACAGTAAGAGAATTATGCAGTGCTGCCATAACCATGAGTGATAACACTGCGGC
CAACTTACTTCTGACAACGATCGGAGGACCGAAGGAGCTAACCGCTTTTTTGCACAACATGGGGGATCAT
GTAACTCGCCTTGATCGTTGGGAACCGGAGCTGAATGAAGCCATACCAAACGACGAGCGTGACACCACGA
TGCCTGTAGCAATGGCAACAACGTTGCGCAAACTATTAACTGGCGAACTACTTACTCTAGCTTCCCGGCA
ACAATTAATAGACTGGATGGAGGCGGATAAAGTTGCAGGACCACTTCTGCGCTCGGCCCTTCCGGCTGGC
TGGTTTATTGCTGATAAATCTGGAGCCGGTGAGCGTGGAAGCCGCGGTATCATTGCAGCACTGGGGCCAG
ATGGTAAGCCCTCCCGTATCGTAGTTATCTACACGACGGGGAGTCAGGCAACTATGGATGAACGAAATAG
ACAGATCGCTGAGATAGGTGCCTCACTGATTAAGCATTGGTAACTGTCAGACCAAGTTTACTCATATATA
CTTTAGATTGATTTAAAACTTCATTTTTAATTTAAAAGGATCTAGGTGAAGATCCTTTTTGATAATCTCA
TGACCAAAATCCCTTAACGTGAGTTTTCGTTCCACTGAGCGTCAGACCCCGTAGAAAAGATCAAAGGATC
TTCTTGAGATCCTTTTTTTCTGCGCGTAATCTGCTGCTTGCAAACAAAAAAACCACCGCTACCAGCGGTG
GTTTGTTTGCCGGATCAAGAGCTACCAACTCTTTTTCCGAAGGTAACTGGCTTCAGCAGAGCGCAGATAC
CAAATACTGTTCTTCTAGTGTAGCCGTAGTTAGGCCACCACTTCAAGAACTCTGTAGCACCGCCTACATA
CCTCGCTCTGCTAATCCTGTTACCAGTGGCTGCTGCCAGTGGCGATAAGTCGTGTCTTACCGGGTTGGAC
TCAAGACGATAGTTACCGGATAAGGCGCAGCGGTCGGGCTGAACGGGGGGTTCGTGCACACAGCCCAGCT
TGGAGCGAACGACCTACACCGAACTGAGATACCTACAGCGTGAGCTATGAGAAAGCGCCACGCTTCCCGA
AGGGAGAAAGGCGGACAGGTATCCGGTAAGCGGCAGGGTCGGAACAGGAGAGCGCACGAGGGAGCTTCCA
GGGGGAAACGCCTGGTATCTTTATAGTCCTGTCGGGTTTCGCCACCTCTGACTTGAGCGTCGATTTTTGT
GATGCTCGTCAGGGGGGCGGAGCCTATGGAAAAACGCCAGCAACGCGGCCTTTTTACGGTTCCTGGCCTT
TTGCTGGCCTTTTGCTCACATGT
